Addgene plasmid #65155: pYTK048
Purpose: Encodes Spacer as a Type 234 part to be used in the Dueber YTK system
Depositing lab: John Dueber. Depositing organization: University of California, Berkeley. Publication: A Highly Characterized Yeast Toolkit for Modular, Multipart Assembly. Lee ME, DeLoache WC, Cervantes B, Dueber JE. ACS Synth Biol. 2015 Apr 14. 10.1021/sb500366v PubMed 25871405.
Backbone
  Vector backbone: pYTK001
  Vector type: Bacterial Expression
Growth in bacteria
  Bacterial resistance: Chloramphenicol, 25 μg/mL
  Growth temperature: 37°C
  Growth strain: DH10B
  Copy number: High Copy
Gene/Insert
  Gene/Insert name: Spacer
  Species: Synthetic
  Cloning method: Restriction Enzyme; 5′ cloning site BsmBI (destroyed during cloning); 3′ cloning site BsmBI (destroyed during cloning)
Terms and licenses: Academic/Nonprofit Terms; Industry Terms: Not Available to Industry
Depositor comments: Type 234 parts substitute a concatenation of part types 2, 3 and 4. For more information, please visit the supplemental information in PMID:25871405.
How to cite: pYTK048 was a gift from John Dueber (Addgene plasmid # 65155 ; http://n2t.net/addgene:65155 ; RRID:Addgene_65155)
