[The description below was written by a language model from this plasmid's Addgene catalogue record and pLannotate feature annotations shown in this document.]
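Description:
pYTK048 is a small (about 1.7 kb) part plasmid from the modular Yeast Toolkit (YTK) Golden Gate assembly system, built on the pYTK001 part entry backbone. It is catalogued as a bacterial vector and serves as an E. coli storage and propagation vehicle for a single toolkit part rather than as an expression construct. The annotated features are all backbone elements. They include a high-copy ColE1/pUC-type origin of replication and a chloramphenicol acetyltransferase (cat) gene driven by its native cat promoter and followed by the phage lambda t0 terminator, which together provide chloramphenicol selection in bacteria. No yeast origin, yeast marker, promoter or coding sequence for expression is annotated.

The payload is a short synthetic "Spacer" sequence, cloned into the entry vector through BsmBI sites that were destroyed in the process. It is not picked up as a named feature in the automated annotation, and presumably lies in the unannotated region outside the marker and origin. The spacer is formatted as a Type 234 part, meaning it takes the place of a concatenation of part types 2, 3 and 4. In the toolkit's scheme these positions normally hold the promoter, coding sequence and terminator of a transcriptional unit. Using pYTK048 therefore lets a user fill those three positions with a single inert placeholder, so a multipart assembly can be completed without an expressed gene. The record does not describe the spacer's sequence content or length, or any specific downstream applications beyond its role in the toolkit.
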