Features (pLannotate 1.2.2; 4 found; start..end, strand, type, name):
     68..102     -  terminator     lambda t0 terminator: minimal transcription terminator from phage lambda (Scholtissek and Grosse, 1987)
    176..832     -  CDS            cat: CAT_ECOLX - Experimental evidence at protein level: Swiss-Prot protein existence level 1. This enzyme is an effector of chloramphenicol resistance in bacteria. From Escherichia coli. This protein is used as a marker in many commonly used cloning vectors, such as pACYC184.
    833..930     -  promoter       cat promoter: promoter of the E. coli cat gene encoding chloramphenicol acetyltransferase
   1014..1602    +  rep_origin     ori: high-copy-number ColE1/pMB1/pBR322/pUC origin of replication
>Addgene plasmid #65155 | pYTK048 | depositor full sequence | sequence record 110208 | Full Sequence
TCGGTCTCAAACGACTAGAGATCTATGTGAGGATCCTAACTCGAGATCGAGCTGTGAGACCAGACCAATA
AAAAACGCCCGGCGGCAACCGAGCGTTCTGAACAAATCCAGATGGAGTTCTGAGGTCATTACTGGATCTA
TCAACAGGAGTCCAAGCGAGCTCGATATCAAATTACGCCCCGCCCTGCCACTCATCGCAGTACTGTTGTA
ATTCATTAAGCATTCTGCCGACATGGAAGCCATCACAAACGGCATGATGAACCTGAATCGCCAGCGGCAT
CAGCACCTTGTCGCCTTGCGTATAATATTTGCCCATGGTGAAAACGGGGGCGAAGAAGTTGTCCATATTG
GCCACGTTTAAATCAAAACTGGTGAAACTCACCCAGGGATTGGCTGAAACGAAAAACATATTCTCAATAA
ACCCTTTAGGGAAATAGGCCAGGTTTTCACCGTAACACGCCACATCTTGCGAATATATGTGTAGAAACTG
CCGGAAATCGTCGTGGTATTCACTCCAGAGCGATGAAAACGTTTCAGTTTGCTCATGGAAAACGGTGTAA
CAAGGGTGAACACTATCCCATATCACCAGCTCACCGTCTTTCATTGCCATACGAAATTCCGGATGAGCAT
TCATCAGGCGGGCAAGAATGTGAATAAAGGCCGGATAAAACTTGTGCTTATTTTTCTTTACGGTCTTTAA
AAAGGCCGTAATATCCAGCTGAACGGTCTGGTTATAGGTACATTGAGCAACTGACTGAAATGCCTCAAAA
TGTTCTTTACGATGCCATTGGGATATATCAACGGTGGTATATCCAGTGATTTTTTTCTCCATTTTAGCTT
CCTTAGCTCCTGAAAATCTCGATAACTCAAAAAATACGCCCGGTAGTGATCTTATTTCATTATGGTGAAA
GTTGGAACCTCTTACGTGCCCGATCAATCATGACCAAAATCCCTTAACGTGAGTTTTCGTTCCACTGAGC
GTCAGACCCCGTAGAAAAGATCAAAGGATCTTCTTGAGATCCTTTTTTTCTGCGCGTAATCTGCTGCTTG
CAAACAAAAAAACCACCGCTACCAGCGGTGGTTTGTTTGCCGGATCAAGAGCTACCAACTCTTTTTCCGA
AGGTAACTGGCTTCAGCAGAGCGCAGATACCAAATACTGTTCTTCTAGTGTAGCCGTAGTTAGGCCACCA
CTTCAAGAACTCTGTAGCACCGCCTACATACCTCGCTCTGCTAATCCTGTTACCAGTGGCTGCTGCCAGT
GGCGATAAGTCGTGTCTTACCGGGTTGGACTCAAGACGATAGTTACCGGATAAGGCGCAGCGGTCGGGCT
GAACGGGGGGTTCGTGCACACAGCCCAGCTTGGAGCGAACGACCTACACCGAACTGAGATACCTACAGCG
TGAGCTATGAGAAAGCGCCACGCTTCCCGAAGGGAGAAAGGCGGACAGGTATCCGGTAAGCGGCAGGGTC
GGAACAGGAGAGCGCACGAGGGAGCTTCCAGGGGGAAACGCCTGGTATCTTTATAGTCCTGTCGGGTTTC
GCCACCTCTGACTTGAGCGTCGATTTTTGTGATGCTCGTCAGGGGGGCGGAGCCTATGGAAAAACGCCAG
CAACGCGGCCTTTTTACGGTTCCTGGCCTTTTGCTGGCCTTTTGCTCACATGTTCTTTCCTGCGTTATCC
CCTGATTCTGTGGATAACCGTAG
