>Addgene plasmid #65155 | pYTK048 | addgene partial sequence | sequence record 112698 | CAT-F 5'-GTTTGTGATGGCTTCCATGTC-3'
TGCGATGAGTGGCAGGGCGGGGCGTAATTTGATATCGAGCTCGCTTGGACTCCTGTTGATAGATCCAGTA
ATGACCTCAGAACTCCATCTGGATTTGTTCAGAACGCTCGGTTGCCGCCGGGCGTTTTTTATTGGTCTGG
TCTCACAGCTCGATCTCGAGTTAGGATCCTCACATAGATCTCTAGTCGTTTGAGACCGACTACGGTTATC
CACAGAATCAGGGGATAACGCAGGAAAGAACATGTGAGCAAAAGGCCAGCAAAAGGCCAGGAACCGTAAA
AAGGCCGCGTTGCTGGCGTTTTTCCATAGGCTCCGCCCCCCTGACGAGCATCACAAAAATCGACGCTCAA
GTCAGAGGTGGCGAAACCCGACAGGACTATAAAGATACCAGGCGTTTCCCCCTGGAAGCTCCCTCGTGCG
CTCTCCTGTTCCGACCCTGCCGCTTACCGGATACCTGTCCGCCTTTCTCCCTTCGGGAAGCGTGGCGCTT
TCTCATAGCTCACGCTGTAGGTATCTCAGTTCGGTGTAGGTCGTTCGCTCCAAGCTGGGCTGTGTGCACG
AACCCCCCGTTCAGCCCGACCGCTGCGCCTTATCCGGTAACTATCGTCTTGAGTCCAACCCGGTAAGACA
CGACTTATCGCCACTGGCAGCAGCCACTGGTAACAGGATTAGCAGAGCGAGGTATGTAGGCGGTGCTACA
GAGTTCTTGAAGTGGTGGCCTAACTACGGCTACACTAGAAGAACAGTATTTGGTATCTGCGCTCTGCTGA
AGCCAGTTACCTTCGGAAAAAGAGTTGGTAGCTCTTGATCCGGCAAACAA
