>Addgene plasmid #65155 | pYTK048 | addgene partial sequence | sequence record 218267 | pRS414-R 5'-CACCTCTGACTTGAGCGTCG-3'
GCCAGCAACGCGGCCTTTTTACGGTTCCTGGCCTTTTGCTGGCCTTTTGCTCACATGTTCTTTCCTGCGT
TATCCCCTGATTCTGTGGATAACCGTAGTCGGTCTCAAACGACTAGAGATCTATGTGAGGATCCTAACTC
GAGATCGAGCTGTGAGACCAGACCAATAAAAAACGCCCGGCGGCAACCGAGCGTTCTGAACAAATCCAGA
TGGAGTTCTGAGGTCATTACTGGATCTATCAACAGGAGTCCAAGCGAGCTCGATATCAAATTACGCCCCG
CCCTGCCACTCATCGCAGTACTGTTGTAATTCATTAAGCATTCTGCCGACATGGAAGCCATCACAAACGG
CATGATGAACCTGAATCGCCAGCGGCATCAGCACCTTGTCGCCTTGCGTATAATATTTGCCCATGGTGAA
AACGGGGGCGAAGAAGTTGTCCATATTGGCCACGTTTAAATCAAAACTGGTGAAACTCACCCAGGGATTG
GCTGAAACGAAAAACATATTCTCAATAAACCCTTTAGGGAAATAGGCCAGGTTTTCACCGTAACACGCCA
CATCTTGCGAATATATGTGTAGAAACTGCCGGAAATCGTCGTGGTATTCACTCCAGAGCGATGAAAACGT
TTCAGTTTGCTCATGGAAAACGGTGTAACAAGGGTGAACACTATCCCATATCACCAGCTCACCGTCTTTC
ATTGCCATACGAAATTCCGGATGAGCATTCATCAGGCGGGCAAGAATGTGAATAAAGGCCGGATAAAACT
TGTGCTTATTTTTCTTTACGGTCTTTAAAAAGGCCGTAATATCCAGCTGAACGGTCTGGTTATAGGTACA
TTGAGCAACTGACTG
